Addgene plasmid #89653: Lenti-sgNeo3/Cre
Purpose: Expresses a Neomycin-targeting gRNA and Cre-recombinase
Depositing lab: Monte Winslow. Depositing organization: Stanford University. Publication: A quantitative and multiplexed approach to uncover the fitness landscape of tumor suppression in vivo. Rogers ZN, McFarland CD, Winters IP, Naranjo S, Chuang CH, Petrov D, Winslow MM. Nat Methods. 2017 May 22. doi: 10.1038/nmeth.4297. PubMed 28530655.
Backbone
  Vector backbone: pLL3.3
  Backbone size w/o insert (bp): 7741
  Vector type: Mammalian Expression, Lentiviral, Cre/Lox
Growth in bacteria
  Bacterial resistance: Ampicillin, 100 μg/mL
  Growth temperature: 37°C
  Growth strain: NEB Stable
  Copy number: High Copy
Gene/Insert
  Gene/Insert name: gRNA targeting Neomycin
  gRNA/shRNA sequence: GAATAGCCTCTCCACCCAAG
  Species: M. musculus (mouse)
Terms and licenses: Academic/Nonprofit Terms; Industry Terms: Not Available to Industry
Depositor comments: Please note that mutation R24S in Cre-recombinase was found during Addgene's quality control. The depositor noted that this mutation does NOT affect generating functional virus. Annotated sequence at https://benchling.com/s/seq-gn6vrVDEVFP1u59whOCA To view Winslow Lab vector sequences on Benchling, please visit https://benchling.com/winslowlab/f_/rgXCLH0mq9-winslow-lab-public-vectors-and-sequences/?sort=name
How to cite: Lenti-sgNeo3/Cre was a gift from Monte Winslow (Addgene plasmid # 89653 ; http://n2t.net/addgene:89653 ; RRID:Addgene_89653)
