[The description below was written by a language model from this plasmid's Addgene catalogue record and pLannotate feature annotations shown in this document.]
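Description:
Lenti-sgNeo3/Cre is an HIV-1-based lentiviral transfer plasmid built on the pLL3.3 backbone that delivers a CRISPR guide RNA and Cre recombinase together from a single provirus. It is propagated in bacteria as a high-copy plasmid through a ColE1/pUC-type origin and selected with ampicillin via the β-lactamase gene. The viral portion begins with a CMV enhancer/promoter fused to a truncated 5' LTR, which drives transcription of the viral genome in packaging cells. This is followed by the Ψ packaging signal with a gag fragment, the Rev response element for nuclear export of the unspliced RNA, and the cPPT/CTS. A WPRE downstream of the payload enhances transcript expression, and a second truncated LTR closes the vector. No mammalian drug-selection marker or fluorescent reporter is annotated.

The payload has two transcription units. A human U6 RNA polymerase III promoter expresses a guide targeting the neomycin resistance sequence, fused to the Streptococcus pyogenes Cas9 gRNA scaffold. A mouse PGK promoter drives Cre. Cas9 is not encoded, so editing depends on Cas9 supplied by the recipient cells or animal, while Cre recombines loxP-flanked alleles in the transduced cells. The associated publication concerns quantitative, multiplexed analysis of tumor suppressor function in vivo. The record does not state the specific role of a neomycin-targeting guide in that work.

Repository quality control found an R24S substitution in Cre, which the depositor reports does not affect generation of functional virus. The depositor and repository sequences differ by two nucleotides in length but have identical annotated features.
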