Features (pLannotate 1.2.2; 21 found; start..end, strand, type, name):
     31..83      -  misc_feature   bom (fragment): basis of mobility region from pBR322
    238..617     +  enhancer       CMV enhancer: human cytomegalovirus immediate early enhancer
    618..817     +  promoter       CMV promoter: human cytomegalovirus (CMV) immediate early promoter
    835..1015    +  LTR            5' LTR (truncated): truncated 5' long terminal repeat (LTR) from HIV-1
   1062..1187    +  misc_feature   HIV-1 Ψ: packaging signal of human immunodeficiency virus type 1
   1171..1509    +  CDS            HIV-1 gag (fragment): gag protein from human immunodeficiency virus 1; gag
   1686..1919    +  misc_feature   RRE: The Rev response element (RRE) of HIV-1 allows for Rev-dependent mRNA export from the nucleus to the cytoplasm.
   2296..2396    +  CDS            Rev (fragment): human immunodeficiency virus 1 (HIV-1) Rev protein; rev; enhances nuclear export of unspliced and incompletely spliced viral mRNAs
   2446..2563    +  misc_feature   cPPT/CTS: central polypurine tract and central termination sequence of HIV-1
   2645..2885    +  promoter       U6 promoter: RNA polymerase III promoter for human U6 snRNA
   2914..2989    +  misc_RNA       gRNA scaffold: guide RNA scaffold for the Streptococcus pyogenes CRISPR/Cas9 system
   3042..3534    +  promoter       PGK promoter: mouse phosphoglycerate kinase 1 promoter
   3564..4594    +  CDS            Cre (fragment): site-specific recombinase Cre is a site-specific recombinase from bacteriophage P1. Recombination occurs at loxP sequences.
   4627..4650    +  misc_feature   MCS (fragment): pBluescript multiple cloning site
   4650..5238    +  misc_feature   WPRE: woodchuck hepatitis virus posttranscriptional regulatory element
   5239..5258    +  misc_feature   MCS (fragment): pBluescript multiple cloning site
   5260..5760    +  CDS            nef (fragment): NEF_HV1LA - Experimental evidence at protein level: Swiss-Prot protein existence level 1. Extracellular Nef protein targets CD4(+) T-lymphocytes for apoptosis by interacting with CXCR4 surface receptors. From Human immunodeficiency virus type 1 group M subtype B (isolate Lai) (HIV-1).
   5767..5947    +  LTR            5' LTR (truncated): truncated 5' long terminal repeat (LTR) from HIV-1
   6009..6597    -  rep_origin     ori: high-copy-number ColE1/pMB1/pBR322/pUC origin of replication
   6768..7628    -  CDS            AmpR: β-lactamase; bla; confers resistance to ampicillin, carbenicillin, and related antibiotics
   7629..7733    -  promoter       AmpR promoter: bla
>Addgene plasmid #89653 | Lenti-sgNeo3/Cre | depositor full sequence | sequence record 176169 | Lenti-sgNeo3/Cre sequence 7761 bps
GTCGACGGATCGGGAGATCTCCCGATCCCCTATGGTGCACTCTCAGTACAATCTGCTCTGATGCCGCATA
GTTAAGCCAGTATCTGCTCCCTGCTTGTGTGTTGGAGGTCGCTGAGTAGTGCGCGAGCAAAATTTAAGCT
ACAACAAGGCAAGGCTTGACCGACAATTGCATGAAGAATCTGCTTAGGGTTAGGCGTTTTGCGCTGCTTC
GCGATGTACGGGCCAGATATACGCGTTGACATTGATTATTGACTAGTTATTAATAGTAATCAATTACGGG
GTCATTAGTTCATAGCCCATATATGGAGTTCCGCGTTACATAACTTACGGTAAATGGCCCGCCTGGCTGA
CCGCCCAACGACCCCCGCCCATTGACGTCAATAATGACGTATGTTCCCATAGTAACGCCAATAGGGACTT
TCCATTGACGTCAATGGGTGGAGTATTTACGGTAAACTGCCCACTTGGCAGTACATCAAGTGTATCATAT
GCCAAGTACGCCCCCTATTGACGTCAATGACGGTAAATGGCCCGCCTGGCATTATGCCCAGTACATGACC
TTATGGGACTTTCCTACTTGGCAGTACATCTACGTATTAGTCATCGCTATTACCATGGTGATGCGGTTTT
GGCAGTACATCAATGGGCGTGGATAGCGGTTTGACTCACGGGGATTTCCAAGTCTCCACCCCATTGACGT
CAATGGGAGTTTGTTTTGGCACCAAAATCAACGGGACTTTCCAAAATGTCGTAACAACTCCGCCCCATTG
ACGCAAATGGGCGGTAGGCGTGTACGGTGGGAGGTCTATATAAGCAGCGCGTTTTGCCTGTACTGGGTCT
CTCTGGTTAGACCAGATCTGAGCCTGGGAGCTCTCTGGCTAACTAGGGAACCCACTGCTTAAGCCTCAAT
AAAGCTTGCCTTGAGTGCTTCAAGTAGTGTGTGCCCGTCTGTTGTGTGACTCTGGTAACTAGAGATCCCT
CAGACCCTTTTAGTCAGTGTGGAAAATCTCTAGCAGTGGCGCCCGAACAGGGACTTGAAAGCGAAAGGGA
AACCAGAGGAGCTCTCTCGACGCAGGACTCGGCTTGCTGAAGCGCGCACGGCAAGAGGCGAGGGGCGGCG
ACTGGTGAGTACGCCAAAAATTTTGACTAGCGGAGGCTAGAAGGAGAGAGATGGGTGCGAGAGCGTCAGT
ATTAAGCGGGGGAGAATTAGATCGCGATGGGAAAAAATTCGGTTAAGGCCAGGGGGAAAGAAAAAATATA
AATTAAAACATATAGTATGGGCAAGCAGGGAGCTAGAACGATTCGCAGTTAATCCTGGCCTGTTAGAAAC
ATCAGAAGGCTGTAGACAAATACTGGGACAGCTACAACCATCCCTTCAGACAGGATCAGAAGAACTTAGA
TCATTATATAATACAGTAGCAACCCTCTATTGTGTGCATCAAAGGATAGAGATAAAAGACACCAAGGAAG
CTTTAGACAAGATAGAGGAAGAGCAAAACAAAAGTAAGACCACCGCACAGCAAGCGGCCGGCCGCGCTGA
TCTTCAGACCTGGAGGAGGAGATATGAGGGACAATTGGAGAAGTGAATTATATAAATATAAAGTAGTAAA
AATTGAACCATTAGGAGTAGCACCCACCAAGGCAAAGAGAAGAGTGGTGCAGAGAGAAAAAAGAGCAGTG
GGAATAGGAGCTTTGTTCCTTGGGTTCTTGGGAGCAGCAGGAAGCACTATGGGCGCAGCGTCAATGACGC
TGACGGTACAGGCCAGACAATTATTGTCTGGTATAGTGCAGCAGCAGAACAATTTGCTGAGGGCTATTGA
GGCGCAACAGCATCTGTTGCAACTCACAGTCTGGGGCATCAAGCAGCTCCAGGCAAGAATCCTGGCTGTG
GAAAGATACCTAAAGGATCAACAGCTCCTGGGGATTTGGGGTTGCTCTGGAAAACTCATTTGCACCACTG
CTGTGCCTTGGAATGCTAGTTGGAGTAATAAATCTCTGGAACAGATTTGGAATCACACGACCTGGATGGA
GTGGGACAGAGAAATTAACAATTACACAAGCTTAATACACTCCTTAATTGAAGAATCGCAAAACCAGCAA
GAAAAGAATGAACAAGAATTATTGGAATTAGATAAATGGGCAAGTTTGTGGAATTGGTTTAACATAACAA
ATTGGCTGTGGTATATAAAATTATTCATAATGATAGTAGGAGGCTTGGTAGGTTTAAGAATAGTTTTTGC
TGTACTTTCTATAGTGAATAGAGTTAGGCAGGGATATTCACCATTATCGTTTCAGACCCACCTCCCAACC
CCGAGGGGACCCGACAGGCCCGAAGGAATAGAAGAAGAAGGTGGAGAGAGAGACAGAGACAGATCCATTC
GATTAGTGAACGGATCGGCACTGCGTGCGCCAATTCTGCAGACAAATGGCAGTATTCATCCACAATTTTA
AAAGAAAAGGGGGGATTGGGGGGTACAGTGCAGGGGAAAGAATAGTAGACATAATAGCAACAGACATACA
AACTAAAGAATTACAAAAACAAATTACAAAAATTCAAAATTTTCGGGTTTATTACAGGGACAGCAGAGAT
CCAGTTTGGTTAGTACCGGGCCCGCTCTAGCCCTGCAGGAACTGTTTAAACTGTGAGGGCCTATTTCCCA
TGATTCCTTCATATTTGCATATACGATACAAGGCTGTTAGAGAGATAATTGGAATTAATTTGACTGTAAA
CACAAAGATATTAGTACAAAATACGTGACGTAGAAAGTAATAATTTCTTGGGTAGTTTGCAGTTTTAAAA
TTATGTTTTAAAATGGACTATCATATGCTTACCGTAACTTGAAAGTATTTCGATTTCTTGGCTTTATATA
TCTTGTGGAAAGGACCAAACACCGAATAGCCTCTCCACCCAAGGTTTTAGAGCTAGAAATAGCAAGTTAA
AATAAGGCTAGTCCGTTATCAACTTGAAAAAGTGGCACCGAGTCGGTGCTTTTTTGTTTGGCGCGCCTAT
GGCTTAATTAACATGGCGGCCGCATTCTACCGGGTAGGGGAGGCGCTTTTCCCAAGGCAGTCTGGAGCAT
GCGCTTTAGCAGCCCCGCTGGGCACTTGGCGCTACACAAGTGGCCTCTGGCCTCGCACACATTCCACATC
CACCGGTAGGCGCCAACCGGCTCCGTTCTTTGGTGGCCCCTTCGCGCCACCTTCTACTCCTCCCCTAGTC
AGGAAGTTCCCCCCCGCCCCGCAGCTCGCGTCGTGCAGGACGTGACAAATGGAAGTAGCACGTCTCACTA
GTCTCGTGCAGATGGACAGCACCGCTGAGCAATGGAAGCGGGTAGGCCTTTGGGGCAGCGGCCAATAGCA
GCTTTGCTCCTTCGCTTTCTGGGCTCAGAGGCTGGGAAGGGGTGGGTCCGGGGGCGGGCTCAGGGGCGGG
CTCAGGGGCGGGGCGGGCGCCCGAAGGTCCTCCGGAGGCCCGGCATTCTGCACGCTTCAAAAGCGCACGT
CTGCCGCGCTGTTCTCCTCTTCCTCATCTCCGGGACCCGGGATGCCCAAGAAGAAGAGGAAGGTGTCCAA
TTTACTGACCGTACACCAAAATTTGCCTGCATTACCGGTCGATGCAACGAGTGATGAGGTTCGCAAGAAC
CTGATGGACATGTTCAGGGATCGCCAGGCGTTTTCTGAGCATACCTGGAAAATGCTTCTGTCCGTTTGCC
GGTCGTGGGCGGCATGGTGCAAGTTGAATAACCGGAAATGGTTTCCCGCAGAACCTGAAGATGTTCGCGA
TTATCTTCTATATCTTCAGGCGCGCGGTCTGGCAGTAAAAACTATCCAGCAACATTTGGGCCAGCTAAAC
ATGCTTCATCGTCGGTCCGGGCTGCCACGACCAAGTGACAGCAATGCTGTTTCACTGGTTATGCGGCGGA
TCCGAAAAGAAAACGTTGATGCCGGTGAACGTGCAAAACAGGCTCTAGCGTTCGAACGCACTGATTTCGA
CCAGGTTCGTTCACTCATGGAAAATAGCGATCGCTGCCAGGATATACGTAATCTGGCATTTCTGGGGATT
GCTTATAACACCCTGTTACGTATAGCCGAAATTGCCAGGATCAGGGTTAAAGATATCTCACGTACTGACG
GTGGGAGAATGTTAATCCATATTGGCAGAACGAAAACGCTGGTTAGCACCGCAGGTGTAGAGAAGGCACT
TAGCCTGGGGGTAACTAAACTGGTCGAGCGATGGATTTCCGTCTCTGGTGTAGCTGATGATCCGAATAAC
TACCTGTTTTGCCGGGTCAGAAAAAATGGTGTTGCCGCGCCATCTGCCACCAGCCAGCTATCAACTCGCG
CCCTGGAAGGGATTTTTGAAGCAACTCATCGATTGATTTACGGCGCTAAGGATGACTCTGGTCAGAGATA
CCTGGCCTGGTCTGGACACAGTGCCCGTGTCGGAGCCGCGCGAGATATGGCCCGCGCTGGAGTTTCAATA
CCGGAGATCATGCAAGCTGGTGGCTGGACCAATGTAAATATTGTCATGAACTATATCCGTAACCTGGATA
GTGAAACAGGGGCAATGGTGCGCCTGCTGGAAGATGGCGATTAGCCATGTTTAAGGGTTCCGGTTCCACT
AGGTACAATTCGATATCAAGCTTATCGATAATCAACCTCTGGATTACAAAATTTGTGAAAGATTGACTGG
TATTCTTAACTATGTTGCTCCTTTTACGCTATGTGGATACGCTGCTTTAATGCCTTTGTATCATGCTATT
GCTTCCCGTATGGCTTTCATTTTCTCCTCCTTGTATAAATCCTGGTTGCTGTCTCTTTATGAGGAGTTGT
GGCCCGTTGTCAGGCAACGTGGCGTGGTGTGCACTGTGTTTGCTGACGCAACCCCCACTGGTTGGGGCAT
TGCCACCACCTGTCAGCTCCTTTCCGGGACTTTCGCTTTCCCCCTCCCTATTGCCACGGCGGAACTCATC
GCCGCCTGCCTTGCCCGCTGCTGGACAGGGGCTCGGCTGTTGGGCACTGACAATTCCGTGGTGTTGTCGG
GGAAATCATCGTCCTTTCCTTGGCTGCTCGCCTGTGTTGCCACCTGGATTCTGCGCGGGACGTCCTTCTG
CTACGTCCCTTCGGCCCTCAATCCAGCGGACCTTCCTTCCCGCGGCCTGCTGCCGGCTCTGCGGCCTCTT
CCGCGTCTTCGCCTTCGCCCTCAGACGAGTCGGATCTCCCTTTGGGCCGCCTCCCCGCATCGATACCGTC
GACCTCGATCGAGACCTAGAAAAACATGGAGCAATCACAAGTAGCAATACAGCAGCTACCAATGCTGATT
GTGCCTGGCTAGAAGCACAAGAGGAGGAGGAGGTGGGTTTTCCAGTCACACCTCAGGTACCTTTAAGACC
AATGACTTACAAGGCAGCTGTAGATCTTAGCCACTTTTTAAAAGAAAAGGGGGGACTGGAAGGGCTAATT
CACTCCCAACGAAGACAAGATATCCTTGATCTGTGGATCTACCACACACAAGGCTACTTCCCTGATTGGC
AGAACTACACACCAGGGCCAGGGATCAGATATCCACTGACCTTTGGATGGTGCTACAAGCTAGTACCAGT
TGAGCAAGAGAAGGTAGAAGAAGCCAATGAAGGAGAGAACACCCGCTTGTTACACCCTGTGAGCCTGCAT
GGGATGGATGACCCGGAGAGAGAAGTATTAGAGTGGAGGTTTGACAGCCGCCTAGCATTTCATCACATGG
CCCGAGAGCTGCATCCGGACTGTACTGGGTCTCTCTGGTTAGACCAGATCTGAGCCTGGGAGCTCTCTGG
CTAACTAGGGAACCCACTGCTTAAGCCTCAATAAAGCTTGCCTTGAGTGCTTCAAGTAGTGTGTGCCCGT
CTGTTGTGTGACTCTGGTAACTAGAGATCCCTCAGACCCTTTTAGTCAGTGTGGAAAATCTCTAGCAGCA
TGTGAGCAAAAGGCCAGCAAAAGGCCAGGAACCGTAAAAAGGCCGCGTTGCTGGCGTTTTTCCATAGGCT
CCGCCCCCCTGACGAGCATCACAAAAATCGACGCTCAAGTCAGAGGTGGCGAAACCCGACAGGACTATAA
AGATACCAGGCGTTTCCCCCTGGAAGCTCCCTCGTGCGCTCTCCTGTTCCGACCCTGCCGCTTACCGGAT
ACCTGTCCGCCTTTCTCCCTTCGGGAAGCGTGGCGCTTTCTCATAGCTCACGCTGTAGGTATCTCAGTTC
GGTGTAGGTCGTTCGCTCCAAGCTGGGCTGTGTGCACGAACCCCCCGTTCAGCCCGACCGCTGCGCCTTA
TCCGGTAACTATCGTCTTGAGTCCAACCCGGTAAGACACGACTTATCGCCACTGGCAGCAGCCACTGGTA
ACAGGATTAGCAGAGCGAGGTATGTAGGCGGTGCTACAGAGTTCTTGAAGTGGTGGCCTAACTACGGCTA
CACTAGAAGAACAGTATTTGGTATCTGCGCTCTGCTGAAGCCAGTTACCTTCGGAAAAAGAGTTGGTAGC
TCTTGATCCGGCAAACAAACCACCGCTGGTAGCGGTGGTTTTTTTGTTTGCAAGCAGCAGATTACGCGCA
GAAAAAAAGGATCTCAAGAAGATCCTTTGATCTTTTCTACGGGGTCTGACGCTCAGTGGAACGAAAACTC
ACGTTAAGGGATTTTGGTCATGAGATTATCAAAAAGGATCTTCACCTAGATCCTTTTAAATTAAAAATGA
AGTTTTAAATCAATCTAAAGTATATATGAGTAAACTTGGTCTGACAGTTACCAATGCTTAATCAGTGAGG
CACCTATCTCAGCGATCTGTCTATTTCGTTCATCCATAGTTGCCTGACTCCCCGTCGTGTAGATAACTAC
GATACGGGAGGGCTTACCATCTGGCCCCAGTGCTGCAATGATACCGCGAGACCCACGCTCACCGGCTCCA
GATTTATCAGCAATAAACCAGCCAGCCGGAAGGGCCGAGCGCAGAAGTGGTCCTGCAACTTTATCCGCCT
CCATCCAGTCTATTAATTGTTGCCGGGAAGCTAGAGTAAGTAGTTCGCCAGTTAATAGTTTGCGCAACGT
TGTTGCCATTGCTACAGGCATCGTGGTGTCACGCTCGTCGTTTGGTATGGCTTCATTCAGCTCCGGTTCC
CAACGATCAAGGCGAGTTACATGATCCCCCATGTTGTGCAAAAAAGCGGTTAGCTCCTTCGGTCCTCCGA
TCGTTGTCAGAAGTAAGTTGGCCGCAGTGTTATCACTCATGGTTATGGCAGCACTGCATAATTCTCTTAC
TGTCATGCCATCCGTAAGATGCTTTTCTGTGACTGGTGAGTACTCAACCAAGTCATTCTGAGAATAGTGT
ATGCGGCGACCGAGTTGCTCTTGCCCGGCGTCAATACGGGATAATACCGCGCCACATAGCAGAACTTTAA
AAGTGCTCATCATTGGAAAACGTTCTTCGGGGCGAAAACTCTCAAGGATCTTACCGCTGTTGAGATCCAG
TTCGATGTAACCCACTCGTGCACCCAACTGATCTTCAGCATCTTTTACTTTCACCAGCGTTTCTGGGTGA
GCAAAAACAGGAAGGCAAAATGCCGCAAAAAAGGGAATAAGGGCGACACGGAAATGTTGAATACTCATAC
TCTTCCTTTTTCAATATTATTGAAGCATTTATCAGGGTTATTGTCTCATGAGCGGATACATATTTGAATG
TATTTAGAAAAATAAACAAATAGGGGTTCCGCGCACATTTCCCCGAAAAGTGCCACCTGAC
