Features (pLannotate 1.2.2; 21 found; start..end, strand, type, name):
     31..83      -  misc_feature   bom (fragment): basis of mobility region from pBR322
    238..617     +  enhancer       CMV enhancer: human cytomegalovirus immediate early enhancer
    618..817     +  promoter       CMV promoter: human cytomegalovirus (CMV) immediate early promoter
    835..1015    +  LTR            5' LTR (truncated): truncated 5' long terminal repeat (LTR) from HIV-1
   1062..1187    +  misc_feature   HIV-1 Ψ: packaging signal of human immunodeficiency virus type 1
   1171..1509    +  CDS            HIV-1 gag (fragment): gag protein from human immunodeficiency virus 1; gag
   1684..1917    +  misc_feature   RRE: The Rev response element (RRE) of HIV-1 allows for Rev-dependent mRNA export from the nucleus to the cytoplasm.
   2294..2394    +  CDS            Rev (fragment): human immunodeficiency virus 1 (HIV-1) Rev protein; rev; enhances nuclear export of unspliced and incompletely spliced viral mRNAs
   2444..2561    +  misc_feature   cPPT/CTS: central polypurine tract and central termination sequence of HIV-1
   2643..2883    +  promoter       U6 promoter: RNA polymerase III promoter for human U6 snRNA
   2912..2987    +  misc_RNA       gRNA scaffold: guide RNA scaffold for the Streptococcus pyogenes CRISPR/Cas9 system
   3040..3532    +  promoter       PGK promoter: mouse phosphoglycerate kinase 1 promoter
   3562..4592    +  CDS            Cre (fragment): site-specific recombinase Cre is a site-specific recombinase from bacteriophage P1. Recombination occurs at loxP sequences.
   4625..4648    +  misc_feature   MCS (fragment): pBluescript multiple cloning site
   4648..5236    +  misc_feature   WPRE: woodchuck hepatitis virus posttranscriptional regulatory element
   5237..5256    +  misc_feature   MCS (fragment): pBluescript multiple cloning site
   5258..5758    +  CDS            nef (fragment): NEF_HV1LA - Experimental evidence at protein level: Swiss-Prot protein existence level 1. Extracellular Nef protein targets CD4(+) T-lymphocytes for apoptosis by interacting with CXCR4 surface receptors. From Human immunodeficiency virus type 1 group M subtype B (isolate Lai) (HIV-1).
   5765..5945    +  LTR            5' LTR (truncated): truncated 5' long terminal repeat (LTR) from HIV-1
   6007..6595    -  rep_origin     ori: high-copy-number ColE1/pMB1/pBR322/pUC origin of replication
   6766..7626    -  CDS            AmpR: β-lactamase; bla; confers resistance to ampicillin, carbenicillin, and related antibiotics
   7627..7731    -  promoter       AmpR promoter: bla
>Addgene plasmid #89653 | Lenti-sgNeo3/Cre | addgene full sequence | sequence record 183093 | Addgene NGS Result
GTCGACGGATCGGGAGATCTCCCGATCCCCTATGGTGCACTCTCAGTACAATCTGCTCTGATGCCGCATA
GTTAAGCCAGTATCTGCTCCCTGCTTGTGTGTTGGAGGTCGCTGAGTAGTGCGCGAGCAAAATTTAAGCT
ACAACAAGGCAAGGCTTGACCGACAATTGCATGAAGAATCTGCTTAGGGTTAGGCGTTTTGCGCTGCTTC
GCGATGTACGGGCCAGATATACGCGTTGACATTGATTATTGACTAGTTATTAATAGTAATCAATTACGGG
GTCATTAGTTCATAGCCCATATATGGAGTTCCGCGTTACATAACTTACGGTAAATGGCCCGCCTGGCTGA
CCGCCCAACGACCCCCGCCCATTGACGTCAATAATGACGTATGTTCCCATAGTAACGCCAATAGGGACTT
TCCATTGACGTCAATGGGTGGAGTATTTACGGTAAACTGCCCACTTGGCAGTACATCAAGTGTATCATAT
GCCAAGTACGCCCCCTATTGACGTCAATGACGGTAAATGGCCCGCCTGGCATTATGCCCAGTACATGACC
TTATGGGACTTTCCTACTTGGCAGTACATCTACGTATTAGTCATCGCTATTACCATGGTGATGCGGTTTT
GGCAGTACATCAATGGGCGTGGATAGCGGTTTGACTCACGGGGATTTCCAAGTCTCCACCCCATTGACGT
CAATGGGAGTTTGTTTTGGCACCAAAATCAACGGGACTTTCCAAAATGTCGTAACAACTCCGCCCCATTG
ACGCAAATGGGCGGTAGGCGTGTACGGTGGGAGGTCTATATAAGCAGCGCGTTTTGCCTGTACTGGGTCT
CTCTGGTTAGACCAGATCTGAGCCTGGGAGCTCTCTGGCTAACTAGGGAACCCACTGCTTAAGCCTCAAT
AAAGCTTGCCTTGAGTGCTTCAAGTAGTGTGTGCCCGTCTGTTGTGTGACTCTGGTAACTAGAGATCCCT
CAGACCCTTTTAGTCAGTGTGGAAAATCTCTAGCAGTGGCGCCCGAACAGGGACTTGAAAGCGAAAGGGA
AACCAGAGGAGCTCTCTCGACGCAGGACTCGGCTTGCTGAAGCGCGCACGGCAAGAGGCGAGGGGCGGCG
ACTGGTGAGTACGCCAAAAATTTTGACTAGCGGAGGCTAGAAGGAGAGAGATGGGTGCGAGAGCGTCAGT
ATTAAGCGGGGGAGAATTAGATCGCGATGGGAAAAAATTCGGTTAAGGCCAGGGGGAAAGAAAAAATATA
AATTAAAACATATAGTATGGGCAAGCAGGGAGCTAGAACGATTCGCAGTTAATCCTGGCCTGTTAGAAAC
ATCAGAAGGCTGTAGACAAATACTGGGACAGCTACAACCATCCCTTCAGACAGGATCAGAAGAACTTAGA
TCATTATATAATACAGTAGCAACCCTCTATTGTGTGCATCAAAGGATAGAGATAAAAGACACCAAGGAAG
CTTTAGACAAGATAGAGGAAGAGCAAAACAAAAGTAAGACCACCGCACAGCAAGCGGCCGGCCGCTGATC
TTCAGACCTGGAGGAGGAGATATGAGGGACAATTGGAGAAGTGAATTATATAAATATAAAGTAGTAAAAA
TTGAACCATTAGGAGTAGCACCCACCAAGGCAAAGAGAAGAGTGGTGCAGAGAGAAAAAAGAGCAGTGGG
AATAGGAGCTTTGTTCCTTGGGTTCTTGGGAGCAGCAGGAAGCACTATGGGCGCAGCGTCAATGACGCTG
ACGGTACAGGCCAGACAATTATTGTCTGGTATAGTGCAGCAGCAGAACAATTTGCTGAGGGCTATTGAGG
CGCAACAGCATCTGTTGCAACTCACAGTCTGGGGCATCAAGCAGCTCCAGGCAAGAATCCTGGCTGTGGA
AAGATACCTAAAGGATCAACAGCTCCTGGGGATTTGGGGTTGCTCTGGAAAACTCATTTGCACCACTGCT
GTGCCTTGGAATGCTAGTTGGAGTAATAAATCTCTGGAACAGATTTGGAATCACACGACCTGGATGGAGT
GGGACAGAGAAATTAACAATTACACAAGCTTAATACACTCCTTAATTGAAGAATCGCAAAACCAGCAAGA
AAAGAATGAACAAGAATTATTGGAATTAGATAAATGGGCAAGTTTGTGGAATTGGTTTAACATAACAAAT
TGGCTGTGGTATATAAAATTATTCATAATGATAGTAGGAGGCTTGGTAGGTTTAAGAATAGTTTTTGCTG
TACTTTCTATAGTGAATAGAGTTAGGCAGGGATATTCACCATTATCGTTTCAGACCCACCTCCCAACCCC
GAGGGGACCCGACAGGCCCGAAGGAATAGAAGAAGAAGGTGGAGAGAGAGACAGAGACAGATCCATTCGA
TTAGTGAACGGATCGGCACTGCGTGCGCCAATTCTGCAGACAAATGGCAGTATTCATCCACAATTTTAAA
AGAAAAGGGGGGATTGGGGGGTACAGTGCAGGGGAAAGAATAGTAGACATAATAGCAACAGACATACAAA
CTAAAGAATTACAAAAACAAATTACAAAAATTCAAAATTTTCGGGTTTATTACAGGGACAGCAGAGATCC
AGTTTGGTTAGTACCGGGCCCGCTCTAGCCCTGCAGGAACTGTTTAAACTGTGAGGGCCTATTTCCCATG
ATTCCTTCATATTTGCATATACGATACAAGGCTGTTAGAGAGATAATTGGAATTAATTTGACTGTAAACA
CAAAGATATTAGTACAAAATACGTGACGTAGAAAGTAATAATTTCTTGGGTAGTTTGCAGTTTTAAAATT
ATGTTTTAAAATGGACTATCATATGCTTACCGTAACTTGAAAGTATTTCGATTTCTTGGCTTTATATATC
TTGTGGAAAGGACCAAACACCGAATAGCCTCTCCACCCAAGGTTTTAGAGCTAGAAATAGCAAGTTAAAA
TAAGGCTAGTCCGTTATCAACTTGAAAAAGTGGCACCGAGTCGGTGCTTTTTTGTTTGGCGCGCCTATGG
CTTAATTAACATGGCGGCCGCATTCTACCGGGTAGGGGAGGCGCTTTTCCCAAGGCAGTCTGGAGCATGC
GCTTTAGCAGCCCCGCTGGGCACTTGGCGCTACACAAGTGGCCTCTGGCCTCGCACACATTCCACATCCA
CCGGTAGGCGCCAACCGGCTCCGTTCTTTGGTGGCCCCTTCGCGCCACCTTCTACTCCTCCCCTAGTCAG
GAAGTTCCCCCCCGCCCCGCAGCTCGCGTCGTGCAGGACGTGACAAATGGAAGTAGCACGTCTCACTAGT
CTCGTGCAGATGGACAGCACCGCTGAGCAATGGAAGCGGGTAGGCCTTTGGGGCAGCGGCCAATAGCAGC
TTTGCTCCTTCGCTTTCTGGGCTCAGAGGCTGGGAAGGGGTGGGTCCGGGGGCGGGCTCAGGGGCGGGCT
CAGGGGCGGGGCGGGCGCCCGAAGGTCCTCCGGAGGCCCGGCATTCTGCACGCTTCAAAAGCGCACGTCT
GCCGCGCTGTTCTCCTCTTCCTCATCTCCGGGACCCGGGATGCCCAAGAAGAAGAGGAAGGTGTCCAATT
TACTGACCGTACACCAAAATTTGCCTGCATTACCGGTCGATGCAACGAGTGATGAGGTTAGCAAGAACCT
GATGGACATGTTCAGGGATCGCCAGGCGTTTTCTGAGCATACCTGGAAAATGCTTCTGTCCGTTTGCCGG
TCGTGGGCGGCATGGTGCAAGTTGAATAACCGGAAATGGTTTCCCGCAGAACCTGAAGATGTTCGCGATT
ATCTTCTATATCTTCAGGCGCGCGGTCTGGCAGTAAAAACTATCCAGCAACATTTGGGCCAGCTAAACAT
GCTTCATCGTCGGTCCGGGCTGCCACGACCAAGTGACAGCAATGCTGTTTCACTGGTTATGCGGCGGATC
CGAAAAGAAAACGTTGATGCCGGTGAACGTGCAAAACAGGCTCTAGCGTTCGAACGCACTGATTTCGACC
AGGTTCGTTCACTCATGGAAAATAGCGATCGCTGCCAGGATATACGTAATCTGGCATTTCTGGGGATTGC
TTATAACACCCTGTTACGTATAGCCGAAATTGCCAGGATCAGGGTTAAAGATATCTCACGTACTGACGGT
GGGAGAATGTTAATCCATATTGGCAGAACGAAAACGCTGGTTAGCACCGCAGGTGTAGAGAAGGCACTTA
GCCTGGGGGTAACTAAACTGGTCGAGCGATGGATTTCCGTCTCTGGTGTAGCTGATGATCCGAATAACTA
CCTGTTTTGCCGGGTCAGAAAAAATGGTGTTGCCGCGCCATCTGCCACCAGCCAGCTATCAACTCGCGCC
CTGGAAGGGATTTTTGAAGCAACTCATCGATTGATTTACGGCGCTAAGGATGACTCTGGTCAGAGATACC
TGGCCTGGTCTGGACACAGTGCCCGTGTCGGAGCCGCGCGAGATATGGCCCGCGCTGGAGTTTCAATACC
GGAGATCATGCAAGCTGGTGGCTGGACCAATGTAAATATTGTCATGAACTATATCCGTAACCTGGATAGT
GAAACAGGGGCAATGGTGCGCCTGCTGGAAGATGGCGATTAGCCATGTTTAAGGGTTCCGGTTCCACTAG
GTACAATTCGATATCAAGCTTATCGATAATCAACCTCTGGATTACAAAATTTGTGAAAGATTGACTGGTA
TTCTTAACTATGTTGCTCCTTTTACGCTATGTGGATACGCTGCTTTAATGCCTTTGTATCATGCTATTGC
TTCCCGTATGGCTTTCATTTTCTCCTCCTTGTATAAATCCTGGTTGCTGTCTCTTTATGAGGAGTTGTGG
CCCGTTGTCAGGCAACGTGGCGTGGTGTGCACTGTGTTTGCTGACGCAACCCCCACTGGTTGGGGCATTG
CCACCACCTGTCAGCTCCTTTCCGGGACTTTCGCTTTCCCCCTCCCTATTGCCACGGCGGAACTCATCGC
CGCCTGCCTTGCCCGCTGCTGGACAGGGGCTCGGCTGTTGGGCACTGACAATTCCGTGGTGTTGTCGGGG
AAATCATCGTCCTTTCCTTGGCTGCTCGCCTGTGTTGCCACCTGGATTCTGCGCGGGACGTCCTTCTGCT
ACGTCCCTTCGGCCCTCAATCCAGCGGACCTTCCTTCCCGCGGCCTGCTGCCGGCTCTGCGGCCTCTTCC
GCGTCTTCGCCTTCGCCCTCAGACGAGTCGGATCTCCCTTTGGGCCGCCTCCCCGCATCGATACCGTCGA
CCTCGATCGAGACCTAGAAAAACATGGAGCAATCACAAGTAGCAATACAGCAGCTACCAATGCTGATTGT
GCCTGGCTAGAAGCACAAGAGGAGGAGGAGGTGGGTTTTCCAGTCACACCTCAGGTACCTTTAAGACCAA
TGACTTACAAGGCAGCTGTAGATCTTAGCCACTTTTTAAAAGAAAAGGGGGGACTGGAAGGGCTAATTCA
CTCCCAACGAAGACAAGATATCCTTGATCTGTGGATCTACCACACACAAGGCTACTTCCCTGATTGGCAG
AACTACACACCAGGGCCAGGGATCAGATATCCACTGACCTTTGGATGGTGCTACAAGCTAGTACCAGTTG
AGCAAGAGAAGGTAGAAGAAGCCAATGAAGGAGAGAACACCCGCTTGTTACACCCTGTGAGCCTGCATGG
GATGGATGACCCGGAGAGAGAAGTATTAGAGTGGAGGTTTGACAGCCGCCTAGCATTTCATCACATGGCC
CGAGAGCTGCATCCGGACTGTACTGGGTCTCTCTGGTTAGACCAGATCTGAGCCTGGGAGCTCTCTGGCT
AACTAGGGAACCCACTGCTTAAGCCTCAATAAAGCTTGCCTTGAGTGCTTCAAGTAGTGTGTGCCCGTCT
GTTGTGTGACTCTGGTAACTAGAGATCCCTCAGACCCTTTTAGTCAGTGTGGAAAATCTCTAGCAGCATG
TGAGCAAAAGGCCAGCAAAAGGCCAGGAACCGTAAAAAGGCCGCGTTGCTGGCGTTTTTCCATAGGCTCC
GCCCCCCTGACGAGCATCACAAAAATCGACGCTCAAGTCAGAGGTGGCGAAACCCGACAGGACTATAAAG
ATACCAGGCGTTTCCCCCTGGAAGCTCCCTCGTGCGCTCTCCTGTTCCGACCCTGCCGCTTACCGGATAC
CTGTCCGCCTTTCTCCCTTCGGGAAGCGTGGCGCTTTCTCATAGCTCACGCTGTAGGTATCTCAGTTCGG
TGTAGGTCGTTCGCTCCAAGCTGGGCTGTGTGCACGAACCCCCCGTTCAGCCCGACCGCTGCGCCTTATC
CGGTAACTATCGTCTTGAGTCCAACCCGGTAAGACACGACTTATCGCCACTGGCAGCAGCCACTGGTAAC
AGGATTAGCAGAGCGAGGTATGTAGGCGGTGCTACAGAGTTCTTGAAGTGGTGGCCTAACTACGGCTACA
CTAGAAGAACAGTATTTGGTATCTGCGCTCTGCTGAAGCCAGTTACCTTCGGAAAAAGAGTTGGTAGCTC
TTGATCCGGCAAACAAACCACCGCTGGTAGCGGTGGTTTTTTTGTTTGCAAGCAGCAGATTACGCGCAGA
AAAAAAGGATCTCAAGAAGATCCTTTGATCTTTTCTACGGGGTCTGACGCTCAGTGGAACGAAAACTCAC
GTTAAGGGATTTTGGTCATGAGATTATCAAAAAGGATCTTCACCTAGATCCTTTTAAATTAAAAATGAAG
TTTTAAATCAATCTAAAGTATATATGAGTAAACTTGGTCTGACAGTTACCAATGCTTAATCAGTGAGGCA
CCTATCTCAGCGATCTGTCTATTTCGTTCATCCATAGTTGCCTGACTCCCCGTCGTGTAGATAACTACGA
TACGGGAGGGCTTACCATCTGGCCCCAGTGCTGCAATGATACCGCGAGACCCACGCTCACCGGCTCCAGA
TTTATCAGCAATAAACCAGCCAGCCGGAAGGGCCGAGCGCAGAAGTGGTCCTGCAACTTTATCCGCCTCC
ATCCAGTCTATTAATTGTTGCCGGGAAGCTAGAGTAAGTAGTTCGCCAGTTAATAGTTTGCGCAACGTTG
TTGCCATTGCTACAGGCATCGTGGTGTCACGCTCGTCGTTTGGTATGGCTTCATTCAGCTCCGGTTCCCA
ACGATCAAGGCGAGTTACATGATCCCCCATGTTGTGCAAAAAAGCGGTTAGCTCCTTCGGTCCTCCGATC
GTTGTCAGAAGTAAGTTGGCCGCAGTGTTATCACTCATGGTTATGGCAGCACTGCATAATTCTCTTACTG
TCATGCCATCCGTAAGATGCTTTTCTGTGACTGGTGAGTACTCAACCAAGTCATTCTGAGAATAGTGTAT
GCGGCGACCGAGTTGCTCTTGCCCGGCGTCAATACGGGATAATACCGCGCCACATAGCAGAACTTTAAAA
GTGCTCATCATTGGAAAACGTTCTTCGGGGCGAAAACTCTCAAGGATCTTACCGCTGTTGAGATCCAGTT
CGATGTAACCCACTCGTGCACCCAACTGATCTTCAGCATCTTTTACTTTCACCAGCGTTTCTGGGTGAGC
AAAAACAGGAAGGCAAAATGCCGCAAAAAAGGGAATAAGGGCGACACGGAAATGTTGAATACTCATACTC
TTCCTTTTTCAATATTATTGAAGCATTTATCAGGGTTATTGTCTCATGAGCGGATACATATTTGAATGTA
TTTAGAAAAATAAACAAATAGGGGTTCCGCGCACATTTCCCCGAAAAGTGCCACCTGAC
